Addgene plasmid #167223: pJBL7054
Purpose: cell-free copper sensing reporter
Depositing lab: Julius Lucks. Depositing organization: Northwestern University.
Backbone
  Vector backbone: pUC19
  Vector type: Synthetic Biology
Growth in bacteria
  Bacterial resistance: Ampicillin, 100 μg/mL
  Growth temperature: 37°C
  Growth strain: DH5alpha
  Copy number: High Copy
Gene/Insert
  Gene/Insert name: pCue-sfGFP
  Species: Other
  Cloning method: Gibson Cloning
Terms and licenses: Academic/Nonprofit Terms; Industry Terms: Not Available to Industry
How to cite: pJBL7054 was a gift from Julius Lucks (Addgene plasmid # 167223 ; http://n2t.net/addgene:167223 ; RRID:Addgene_167223)
