[The description below was written by a language model from this plasmid's Addgene catalogue record and pLannotate feature annotations shown in this document.]
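Description:
pJBL7054 is a 3.9 kb synthetic biology reporter plasmid built on the pUC19 backbone and intended as the DNA template for a cell-free copper sensor. It is propagated in E. coli as a high-copy plasmid through the ColE1/pUC-type origin of replication and is selected with ampicillin through the β-lactamase gene (AmpR) driven by its own bla promoter. The annotation also picks up the usual pUC19 remnants: fragments of lacZα, the multiple cloning site, the lac promoter and operator, the CAP binding site, a lacI fragment, and short rop and bom fragments. These are backbone leftovers flanking the insertion site, not functional parts of the sensor.

The insert, named pCue-sfGFP and introduced by Gibson assembly, places the coding sequence for superfolder GFP, a fast-maturing green fluorescent protein derived from Aequorea victoria, downstream of a promoter element. The automated feature table does not annotate that promoter; it shows only an unannotated gap of roughly 130 bp upstream of the sfGFP open reading frame. The insert name suggests a promoter regulated by the copper-responsive MerR-family transcription factor CueR, but the record does not state this or define the promoter's sequence origin, and no regulator gene is annotated on the plasmid, so the sensing protein would presumably be supplied separately in the reaction. Transcription of the reporter is terminated by a segment of the E. coli rrnB operon comprising 5S rRNA sequence and the rrnB T1 terminator. In use, fluorescence from sfGFP expressed in a cell-free transcription-translation reaction serves as the readout for the presence of copper.
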