Features (pLannotate 1.2.2; 14 found; start..end, strand, type, name):
     49..153     -  promoter       AmpR promoter: bla
    248..283     +  CDS            rop (fragment): Rop protein, which maintains plasmids at low copy number; rop
    385..484     +  misc_feature   bom (fragment): basis of mobility region from pBR322
    490..643     -  CDS            lacZα (fragment): LacZα fragment of β-galactosidase; lacZ fragment
    772..1485    +  CDS            Superfolder GFP: Superfolder GFP is a basic (constitutively fluorescent) green fluorescent protein published in 2005, derived from Aequorea victoria. It is reported to be a very rapidly-maturing weak dimer.
   1674..1789    +  ncRNA          5S rRNA: Accession: RF00001 - 5S ribosomal RNA
   1793..1839    +  terminator     rrnB T1 terminator: transcription terminator T1 from the E. coli rrnB gene
   1888..1922    +  misc_feature   MCS (fragment): pUC18/19 multiple cloning site
   1959..1975    -  protein_bind   lac operator: The lac repressor binds to the lac operator to inhibit transcription in E. coli. This inhibition can be relieved by adding lactose or isopropyl-β-D-thiogalactopyranoside (IPTG). lac repressor encoded by lacI
   1983..2013    -  promoter       lac promoter: promoter for the E. coli lac operon
   2028..2049    -  protein_bind   CAP binding site: CAP binding activates transcription in the presence of cAMP. E. coli catabolite activator protein
   2062..2154    -  CDS            lacI (fragment): lac repressor; lacI; The lac repressor binds to the lac operator to inhibit transcription in E. coli. This inhibition can be relieved by adding lactose or isopropyl-β-D-thiogalactopyranoside (IPTG).
   2336..2924    -  rep_origin     ori: high-copy-number ColE1/pMB1/pBR322/pUC origin of replication
   3095..48      -  CDS            AmpR (across the origin): β-lactamase; bla; confers resistance to ampicillin, carbenicillin, and related antibiotics
>Addgene plasmid #167223 | pJBL7054 | addgene full sequence | sequence record 331028 | Addgene NGS Result
TGCCGCAAAAAAGGGAATAAGGGCGACACGGAAATGTTGAATACTCATACTCTTCCTTTTTCAATATTAT
TGAAGCATTTATCAGGGTTATTGTCTCATGAGCGGATACATATTTGAATGTATTTAGAAAAATAAACAAA
TAGGGGTTCCGCGCACATTTCCCCGAAAAGTGCCACCTGACGTCTAAGAAACCATTATTATCATGACATT
AACCTATAAAAATAGGCGTATCACGAGGCCCTTTCGTCTCGCGCGTTTCGGTGATGACGGTGAAAACCTC
TGACACATGCAGCTCCCGGAGACGGTCACAGCTTGTCTGTAAGCGGATGCCGGGAGCAGACAAGCCCGTC
AGGGCGCGTCAGCGGGTGTTGGCGGGTGTCGGGGCTGGCTTAACTATGCGGCATCAGAGCAGATTGTACT
GAGAGTGCACCATATGCGGTGTGAAATACCGCACAGATGCGTAAGGAGAAAATACCGCATCAGGCGCCAT
TCGCCATTCAGGCTGCGCAACTGTTGGGAAGGGCGATCGGTGCGGGCCTCTTCGCTATTACGCCAGCTGG
CGAAAGGGGGATGTGCTGCAAGGCGATTAAGTTGGGTAACGCCAGGGTTTTCCCAGTCACGACGTTGTAA
AACGACGGCCAGTAAGATCTCGGCTGAATTCTAAAAGATCTTTCTTGACCTTCCCCTTGCTGGAAGGTTT
ATCCTCGGTTACGTCGACTCTCGAGTGAGATTGTTGACGGTACCGTATTTTGGATCTAGGAGGAAGGATC
TATGAGCAAAGGAGAAGAACTTTTCACTGGAGTTGTCCCAATTCTTGTTGAATTAGATGGTGATGTTAAT
GGGCACAAATTTTCTGTCCGTGGAGAGGGTGAAGGTGATGCTACAAACGGAAAACTCACCCTTAAATTTA
TTTGCACTACTGGAAAACTACCTGTTCCGTGGCCAACACTTGTCACTACTCTGACCTATGGTGTTCAATG
CTTTTCCCGTTATCCGGATCACATGAAACGGCATGACTTTTTCAAGAGTGCAATGCCCGAAGGTTATGTA
CAGGAACGCACTATATCTTTCAAAGATGACGGGACCTACAAGACGCGTGCTGAAGTCAAGTTTGAAGGTG
ATACCCTTGTTAATCGTATCGAGTTAAAGGGTATTGATTTTAAAGAAGATGGAAACATTCTTGGACACAA
ACTCGAGTACAACTTTAACTCACACAATGTATACATCACGGCAGACAAACAAAAGAATGGAATCAAAGCT
AACTTCAAAATTCGCCACAACGTTGAAGATGGTTCCGTTCAACTAGCAGACCATTATCAACAAAATACTC
CAATTGGCGATGGCCCTGTCCTTTTACCAGACAACCATTACCTGTCGACACAATCTGTCCTTTCGAAAGA
TCCCAACGAAAAGCGTGACCACATGGTCCTTCTTGAGTTTGTAACTGCTGCTGGGATTACACATGGCATG
GATGAGCTCTACAAATAAGGATCTGAAGCTTGGGCCCGAACAAAAACTCATCTCAGAAGAGGATCTGAAT
AGCGCCGTCGACCATCATCATCATCATTGAGTTTAAACGGTCTCCAGCTTGGCTGTTTTGGCGGATGAGA
GAAGATTTTCAGCCTGATACAGATTAAATCAGAACGCAGAAGCGGTCTGATAAAACAGAATTTGCCTGGC
GGCAGTAGCGCGGTGGTCCCACCTGACCCCATGCCGAACTCAGAAGTGAAACGCAGTAGCGCCGATGGTA
GTGTGGGGTCTCCCCATGCGAGAGTAGGGAACTGCCAGGCATCAAATAAAACGAAAGGCTCAGTCGAAAG
ACTGGGCCTTTCGTTTTATCTGTTGTTTGTCGGTGAACTCTGAAAGGAGGAACTATATCCGGATCGAGAT
CCTCTAGAGTCGACCTGCAGGCATGCAAGCTTGGCGTAATCATGGTCATAGCTGTTTCCTGTGTGAAATT
GTTATCCGCTCACAATTCCACACAACATACGAGCCGGAAGCATAAAGTGTAAAGCCTGGGGTGCCTAATG
AGTGAGCTAACTCACATTAATTGCGTTGCGCTCACTGCCCGCTTTCCAGTCGGGAAACCTGTCGTGCCAG
CTGCATTAATGAATCGGCCAACGCGCGGGGAGAGGCGGTTTGCGTATTGGGCGCTCTTCCGCTTCCTCGC
TCACTGACTCGCTGCGCTCGGTCGTTCGGCTGCGGCGAGCGGTATCAGCTCACTCAAAGGCGGTAATACG
GTTATCCACAGAATCAGGGGATAACGCAGGAAAGAACATGTGAGCAAAAGGCCAGCAAAGGCCAGGAACC
GTAAAAAGGCCGCGTTGCTGGCGTTTTTCCATAGGCTCCGCCCCCCTGACGAGCATCACAAAAATCGACG
CTCAAGTCAGAGGTGGCGAAACCCGACAGGACTATAAAGATACCAGGCGTTTCCCCCTGGAAGCTCCCTC
GTGCGCTCTCCTGTTCCGACCCTGCCGCTTACCGGATACCTGTCCGCCTTTCTCCCTTCGGGAAGCGTGG
CGCTTTCTCATAGCTCACGCTGTAGGTATCTCAGTTCGGTGTAGGTCGTTCGCTCCAAGCTGGGCTGTGT
GCACGAACCCCCCGTTCAGCCCGACCGCTGCGCCTTATCCGGTAACTATCGTCTTGAGTCCAACCCGGTA
AGACACGACTTATCGCCACTGGCAGCAGCCACTGGTAACAGGATTAGCAGAGCGAGGTATGTAGGCGGTG
CTACAGAGTTCTTGAAGTGGTGGCCTAACTACGGCTACACTAGAAGAACAGTATTTGGTATCTGCGCTCT
GCTGAAGCCAGTTACCTTCGGAAAAAGAGTTGGTAGCTCTTGATCCGGCAAACAAACCACCGCTGGTAGC
GGTGGTTTTTTTGTTTGCAAGCAGCAGATTACGCGCAGAAAAAAAGGATCTCAAGAAGATCCTTTGATCT
TTTCTACGGGGTCTGACGCTCAGTGGAACGAAAACTCACGTTAAGGGATTTTGGTCATGAGATTATCAAA
AAGGATCTTCACCTAGATCCTTTTAAATTAAAAATGAAGTTTTAAATCAATCTAAAGTATATATGAGTAA
ACTTGGTCTGACAGTTACCAATGCTTAATCAGTGAGGCACCTATCTCAGCGATCTGTCTATTTCGTTCAT
CCATAGTTGCCTGACTCCCCGTCGTGTAGATAACTACGATACGGGAGGGCTTACCATCTGGCCCCAGTGC
TGCAATGATACCGCGAGACCCACGCTCACCGGCTCCAGATTTATCAGCAATAAACCAGCCAGCCGGAAGG
GCCGAGCGCAGAAGTGGTCCTGCAACTTTATCCGCCTCCATCCAGTCTATTAATTGTTGCCGGGAAGCTA
GAGTAAGTAGTTCGCCAGTTAATAGTTTGCGCAACGTTGTTGCCATTGCTACAGGCATCGTGGTGTCACG
CTCGTCGTTTGGTATGGCTTCATTCAGCTCCGGTTCCCAACGATCAAGGCGAGTTACATGATCCCCCATG
TTGTGCAAAAAAGCGGTTAGCTCCTTCGGTCCTCCGATCGTTGTCAGAAGTAAGTTGGCCGCAGTGTTAT
CACTCATGGTTATGGCAGCACTGCATAATTCTCTTACTGTCATGCCATCCGTAAGATGCTTTTCTGTGAC
TGGTGAGTACTCAACCAAGTCATTCTGAGAATAGTGTATGCGGCGACCGAGTTGCTCTTGCCCGGCGTCA
ATACGGGATAATACCGCGCCACATAGCAGAACTTTAAAAGTGCTCATCATTGGAAAACGTTCTTCGGGGC
GAAAACTCTCAAGGATCTTACCGCTGTTGAGATCCAGTTCGATGTAACCCACTCGTGCACCCAACTGATC
TTCAGCATCTTTTACTTTCACCAGCGTTTCTGGGTGAGCAAAAACAGGAAGGCAAAA
